Addgene plasmid #19717: pBabe puro RalA (long) wt
Depositing lab: Channing Der. Depositing organization: University of North Carolina at Chapel Hill. Publication: Divergent roles for RalA and RalB in malignant growth of human pancreatic carcinoma cells. Lim KH, O'Hayer K, Adam SJ, Kendall SD, Campbell PM, Der CJ, Counter CM. Curr Biol. 2006 Dec 19. 16(24):2385-94. 10.1016/j.cub.2006.10.023 PubMed 17174914.
Backbone
  Vector backbone: pBabe puro
  Backbone size w/o insert (bp): 5169
  Vector type: Mammalian Expression, Retroviral
Growth in bacteria
  Bacterial resistance: Ampicillin, 100 μg/mL
  Growth temperature: 37°C
  Growth strain: DH5alpha
  Copy number: Unknown
Gene/Insert
  Gene/Insert name: V-ral simian leukemia viral oncogene homolog A (alt name: RalA)
  Species: H. sapiens (human)
  Insert size (bp): 630
  Mutation: NOTE: long splice variant with 3bp deletion and 12bp insertion at 5' of gene. Long Sp. Variant: MVDYLAN Short Sp. Variant: MAAN
  GenBank ID: NM_005402
  Entrez Gene: RALA (a.k.a. HINCONS, RAL)
  Cloning method: Restriction Enzyme; 5′ cloning site BamHI (not destroyed); 3′ cloning site XhoI (unknown if destroyed)
  Sequencing primers: 5′ pBabe 5'
Terms and licenses: Academic/Nonprofit Terms; Industry Terms: Not Available to Industry
How to cite: pBabe puro RalA (long) wt was a gift from Channing Der (Addgene plasmid # 19717 ; http://n2t.net/addgene:19717 ; RRID:Addgene_19717)
