[The description below was written by a language model from this plasmid's Addgene catalogue record.]
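Description:
pBabe puro RalA (long) wt is a retroviral mammalian expression plasmid built on the pBabe puro backbone (about 5.2 kb without insert). It carries a roughly 630 bp cDNA encoding wild-type human RalA, the Ras-like small GTPase also known as the v-ral simian leukemia viral oncogene homolog A. The insert was cloned by restriction digestion between a BamHI site at the 5′ end, which is retained, and an XhoI site at the 3′ end, whose status after cloning is not recorded. The plasmid is propagated in E. coli under ampicillin selection; its copy number is listed as unknown.

No feature table accompanies the record, so individual regulatory elements are not annotated. In general, pBabe-type vectors are Moloney murine leukemia virus-derived. The inserted gene is transcribed from the viral long terminal repeat, a packaging signal allows the genomic RNA to be incorporated into virions produced in packaging cells, and a separate internal cassette confers puromycin resistance for selecting stably transduced mammalian cells. The "puro" in the name is consistent with this arrangement.

The distinctive feature is that the cDNA represents the long splice variant of RalA. It differs from the short form at the extreme 5′ end of the coding region by a 3 bp deletion and a 12 bp insertion, which gives a slightly longer and altered N-terminus. The coding sequence is otherwise wild type, and no epitope tag is recorded. The associated publication examined the divergent roles of RalA and RalB in the malignant growth of human pancreatic carcinoma cells. This suggests the construct's use for stable ectopic expression of wild-type RalA in studies of Ral GTPase signalling and tumour cell growth.
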