>Addgene plasmid #19717 | pBabe puro RalA (long) wt | addgene partial sequence | sequence record 25386 | 19717 with pBABE-5
CTGCAATAAGCCCAAGGGTCAGAATTCTTTGGCTTTACACAAAGTCATCATGGTGGGCAGTGGTGGCGTG
GGCAAGTCAGCTCTGACTCTACAGTTCATGTACGATGAGTTTGTGGAGGACTATGAGCCTACCAAAGCAG
ACAGCTATCGGAAGAAGGTAGTGCTAGATGGGGAGGAAGTCCAGATCGATATCTTAGATACAGCTGGGCA
GGAGGACTACGCTGCAATTAGAGACAACTACTTCCGAAGTGGGGAGGGGTTCCTCTGTGTTTTCTCTATT
ACAGAAATGGAATCCTTTGCAGCTACAGCTGACTTCAGGGAGCAGATTTTAAGAGTAAAAGAAGATGAGA
ATGTTCCATTTCTACTGGTTGGTAACAAATCAGATTTAGAAGATAAAAGACAGGTTTCTGTAGAAGAGGC
AAAAAACAGAGCTGAGCAGTGGAATGTTAACTACGTGGAAACATCTGCTAAAACACGAGCTAATGTTGAC
AAGGTATTTTTTGATTTAATGAGAGAGATCAGGGCCAGAAAGATGGAAGACAGCAAAGAANAGAATGGAA
AAAAGAAGAGGAAAAGTTTAGCCNAGAGAATCAGAGAAAGATGCTGCATTTTATAACTCGACCCTGTGGA
ATGTGTGTCAGTTAGGGTGTGGAAAGTCCCCAGGCTCCCCAGCAGGCAGAAGTATGCAAAGCATGCATCT
CAATTAGTCAGCAACCNNTGTGGAAAGTCCCCANGCTCCCCAGCA
